>Addgene plasmid #63006 | H6-AP180 | addgene partial sequence | sequence record 107604 | pBRforEco 5'-AATAGGCGTATCACGAGGC-3'
AATCATAAAAAATTTATTTGCTTTGTGAGCGGATAACAATTATAATAGATTCAATTGTGAGCGGATAACA
ATTTCACACAGAATTCATTAAAGAGGAGAAATTAACTATGAGAGGATCTCACCATCACCATCACCATACG
GATCCGCATGCGAGCTCGGTACCCCCGGTGAAGATGTCGGGCCAAACGCTCACGGATCGGATCGCTGCCG
CTCAGTACAGCGTGACTGGCTCTGCTGTAGCAAGAGCCGTCTGCAAAGCCACCACTCATGAGGTGATGGG
CCCCAAGAAGAAGCACCTGGACTATTTGATCCAGGCTACCAACGAGACCAATGTCAATATTCCTCAGATG
GCGGATACTCTCTTTGAGCGGGCGACAAACAGCAGCTGGGTGGTGGTATTTAAAGCTTTAGTGACCACAC
ACCACCTCATGGTGCACGGAAATGAGAGATTTATTCAGTATTTGGCCTCTAGAAATACGCTGTTCAACCT
GAGCAACTTTCTAGATAAGAGTGGATCCCACGGTTATGATATGTCCACGTTCATACGACGTTATAGTAGA
TACTTGAATGAGAAGGCTTTCTCCTACAGACAGATGGCATTCGACTTTGCCAGAGTGAAGAAAGGGGCCG
ACGGTGTAATGAGGACAATGGTTCCTGAAAAGTTGCTGAAGAGCATGCCAATCCTGCAGGGGCAGATCGA
CGCGCTGCTGGAGTTCGATGTGCATCCAAATGAGCTAACAAATGGTGTCATAAATGCTGCATTTATGCTT
CTTTTCAAAGATCTCATCAAACTGTTTGCTTGCTACAATGACGGCGTCATTAACTTACTTGAAAAATTTT
TTGAGATGAAGAAAGGTCAATGCAAAGACGCACTAGAAATTTACAAACGATTTCTAACTAGAATGACTCG
AGTCTCCGAATTCCTCAAGGTCGCGGAGCAAGTTGGTATTGATAAAGGTGACATTCCCGACCTCACACAG
GCTCCCAGCAGTCTTATGGAGACCCTTGAACAACATCTAAATACCTTAGAAGGAAAGAAACCTGGAA
