>Addgene plasmid #63006 | H6-AP180 | addgene partial sequence | sequence record 107608 | T0term-R 5'-GCGGCAACCGAGCGTTC-3'
GAGTTCTGAGGTCATTACTGGATCTATCAACAGGAGTCCAAGCTCAGCTAATTAAGCTTGGCTGCAGGTC
GACGGTATCGATAAGCTTGATATCGAATTCCAACAGCTAAAGTACACATTCCTAATGTTCACAGTCACAG
CTGGGCTGTGCGTTTGGGAGAGGAAGTTACGAGTCAGCACTGGGTTTGGTACTGGTGGCTCACTTTGAAA
CTGACGTTTCCAAACTCAGCTTAGTTTTCCTATTCAGTCACAAAAATTGCAGCTTAAATTGTTTACAAGA
AATCCTTGATGTTAAGATCCGCTAATGGGTCCTTGGCTGGAGGTTTCTTGGGACTCTGAGTGGCAGGTGT
AGGGCTTGGAGAAAGCTGTGTGCCGGGCACAGCTGCAGCTCCAAAGGGTGGTCTCATCATGGGCTGTGCA
AACATGACTGGCTGCTGAGGCATCATGGTCATGCCTGTCCCCGCAGGAGGCATTCCATATCCTGCTCCAG
GTTGCCCAACAGACGGGGCGCCGGCACCCGGAGGGACTGAGCTGGTTGGAGGAACAGTGCCTTGCGGTGG
AACGCCTGCTGACCATGTGGCCGGAGTGACTTTTGGTTGCCAGTTGGCTCCACCGGTCAACTTCTTCTCC
CCAGCATTCCACTGGAGATCTCCCTTTTTTGATGTGGTACCAGAAATCCCAAGATTGCCTACTAAGCTGG
CCAGAGACGAGTCAAGGTCACTTCCAAGGCCTTTGCTGGCTGACATTGCAGGACTGGGTGGGACCATTGA
GACAGGGGCAGGCTGCCCGGACGGTGCCATGGTTGGCATCAGAAGATCGCCTGATGGGTCGAAGGAGCTG
CTGCTTGAAGTCGAAGGCGTTGTTCCAAAAGCTGCCTCAAAATTGGGTTGCAGTAGGTTATTCTGA
