[The description below was written by a language model from this plasmid's Addgene catalogue record.]
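Description:
H6-AP180 is a bacterial expression plasmid built on the pQE-31 backbone and designed to produce the rat clathrin assembly protein AP180 (encoded by the Snap91 gene) in Escherichia coli. It is maintained as a high-copy plasmid under ampicillin selection. The record provides catalogue fields only, with no feature table, so the origin of replication, promoter and other regulatory elements are not explicitly listed. pQE-series vectors generally drive expression from a phage T5 promoter controlled by lac operator sequences, allowing IPTG-inducible expression, but this is not confirmed in the entry for this particular construct.

The insert is the Rattus norvegicus AP180 coding sequence, fused at its N terminus to a hexahistidine tag supplied by the backbone, which gives the plasmid its "H6" name. The His tag permits purification of the recombinant protein by immobilised metal affinity chromatography. The record does not state the insert size, the cloning sites used, or whether the full-length protein or a particular isoform is encoded.

AP180 is a neuronal adaptor protein that promotes the assembly of clathrin into coats. The associated publication concerns the binding of inositol hexakisphosphate to AP180 and its inhibition of clathrin cage assembly in vitro. The construct is therefore suited to producing purified recombinant AP180 for biochemical work such as ligand-binding studies and in vitro clathrin assembly assays.
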