Addgene plasmid #63006: H6-AP180
Purpose: expresses the adaptor protein AP180 in bacteria
Depositing lab: Ernst Ungewickell. Depositing organization: Washington University in Saint Louis. Publication: Inositol hexakisphosphate binds to clathrin assembly protein 3 (AP-3/AP180) and inhibits clathrin cage assembly in vitro. Norris FA, Ungewickell E, Majerus PW. J Biol Chem. 1995 Jan 6;270(1):214-7. PubMed 7814377.
Backbone
  Vector backbone: pQE-31
  Vector type: Bacterial Expression
Growth in bacteria
  Bacterial resistance: Ampicillin, 100 μg/mL
  Growth temperature: 37°C
  Growth strain: DH5alpha
  Copy number: High Copy
Gene/Insert
  Gene/Insert name: AP180
  Species: R. norvegicus (rat)
  GenBank ID: XP_006243556.1
  Entrez Gene: Snap91 (a.k.a. Ap180)
  Tag / fusion protein: His-tag (N terminal on backbone)
Terms and licenses: Academic/Nonprofit Terms; Industry Terms: Not Available to Industry
How to cite: H6-AP180 was a gift from Ernst Ungewickell (Addgene plasmid # 63006 ; http://n2t.net/addgene:63006 ; RRID:Addgene_63006)
